Addgene plasmid #83257: pAD-CMV-STAT5B-CMV-GFP
Purpose: Adenoviral expression of STAT5B with co-expression of GFP
Depositing lab: Andrew Brooks. Depositing organization: University of Queensland. Publication: STAT5 Activation in the Dermal Papilla Is Important for Hair Follicle Growth Phase Induction. Legrand JM, Roy E, Ellis JJ, Francois M, Brooks AJ, Khosrotehrani K. J Invest Dermatol. 2016 Sep;136(9):1781-91. doi: 10.1016/j.jid.2016.04.014. Epub 2016 Apr 27. PubMed 27131881.
Backbone
  Vector backbone: pAD/CMV/V5-DEST
  Backbone manufacturer: Invitrogen
  Vector type: Adenoviral
Growth in bacteria
  Bacterial resistance: Ampicillin, 100 μg/mL
  Growth temperature: 37°C
  Growth strain: NEB Stable
  Copy number: Unknown
Gene/Insert 1
  Gene/Insert name: Stat5b (alt name: Signal transducer and activator of transcription 5B)
  Species: M. musculus (mouse)
  Entrez Gene: Stat5b
  Promoter: CMV
  Cloning method: Gateway Cloning
  Sequencing primers: 5′ unknown
Gene/Insert 2
  Gene/Insert name: eGFP
  Species: jellyfish
  Promoter: CMV
  Cloning method: Gateway Cloning
  Sequencing primers: 5′ unknown
Terms and licenses: Academic/Nonprofit Terms; Industry Terms: Not Available to Industry
How to cite: pAD-CMV-STAT5B-CMV-GFP was a gift from Andrew Brooks (Addgene plasmid # 83257 ; http://n2t.net/addgene:83257 ; RRID:Addgene_83257)
