[The description below was written by a language model from this plasmid's Addgene catalogue record and the feature table of its GenBank file.]
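Description:
pAD-CMV-STAT5B-CMV-GFP is a 38.5 kb adenoviral expression plasmid built on the Invitrogen pAD/CMV/V5-DEST Gateway destination backbone. It carries a human adenovirus serotype 5 genome bounded by two inverted terminal repeats, with the Ad5 Psi packaging signal next to the left ITR. These are the cis elements needed for the viral DNA to be replicated and encapsidated. The bacterial portion lies between the ITRs, outside the viral genome, and consists of a high-copy ColE1/pUC-type origin and a beta-lactamase gene for ampicillin selection in E. coli.

The payload was introduced by Gateway recombination and is flanked by attB1 and attB2 sites. The backbone's CMV immediate-early enhancer/promoter (followed by a T7 promoter) sits upstream of attB1 and drives mouse Stat5b. The Stat5b coding sequence is not annotated in the feature table, but the roughly 2.3 kb unannotated interval between attB1 and a FLAG epitope fits its expected position, suggesting a C-terminal FLAG tag, though the record does not state this explicitly. An SV40 polyadenylation signal ends this unit. A second, independent CMV enhancer/promoter with a Kozak sequence then drives EGFP. The EGFP annotation runs up to attB2, beyond which lie the backbone's V5 tag and the HSV TK polyadenylation signal. One EGFP annotation is three bases longer than the other, so a stop codon probably precedes the V5 tag, leaving it untranslated, but the record does not confirm this.

Because the two genes have separate promoters, STAT5B and GFP are made as separate proteins, and fluorescence marks transduced cells. The stated purpose is adenoviral expression of STAT5B with co-expressed GFP, and the associated study concerns STAT5 activation in the dermal papilla during hair follicle growth-phase induction.
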