LOCUS       Exported 38481 bp ds-DNA circular SYN 25-APR-2022
DEFINITION  Adenoviral expression of STAT5B with co-expression of GFP.
ACCESSION   .
VERSION     .
KEYWORDS    pAD-CMV-STAT5B-CMV-GFP
SOURCE      synthetic DNA construct
  ORGANISM  synthetic DNA construct
REFERENCE   1 (bases 1 to 38481)
  AUTHORS   Legrand JM, Roy E, Ellis JJ, Francois M, Brooks AJ, Khosrotehrani K
  TITLE     STAT5 Activation in the Dermal Papilla Is Important for Hair
            Follicle Growth Phase Induction.
  JOURNAL   J Invest Dermatol. 2016 Sep;136(9):1781-91. doi:
            10.1016/j.jid.2016.04.014. Epub 2016 Apr 27.
  PUBMED    27131881
REFERENCE   2 (bases 1 to 38481)
  AUTHORS   .
  TITLE     Direct Submission
  JOURNAL   Exported Apr 25, 2022 from SnapGene Server 1.1.58
            http://www.snapgene.com
FEATURES             Location/Qualifiers
     source          1..38481
                     /organism="synthetic DNA construct"
                     /mol_type="other DNA"
     CDS             41..82
                     /codon_start=1
                     /product="epitope tag from simian virus 5"
                     /label=V5 tag
                     /translation="GKPIPNPLLGLDST"
     primer_bind     complement(122..141)
                     /label=TK-pA-R
                     /note="Thymidine kinase polyA, reverse primer"
     polyA_signal    166..214
                     /label=HSV TK poly(A) signal
                     /note="herpes simplex virus thymidine kinase
                     polyadenylation signal (Cole and Stacy, 1985)"
     misc_feature    3932..4035
                     /label=Ad SA
                     /note="adenovirus major late transcript splice acceptor
                     (Friedrich and Soriano, 1991)"
     CDS             complement(11131..11142)
                     /codon_start=1
                     /product="Factor Xa recognition and cleavage site"
                     /label=Factor Xa site
                     /translation="IEGR"
     regulatory      18614..18623
                     /regulatory_class="other"
                     /note="vertebrate consensus sequence for strong initiation
                     of translation (Kozak, 1987)"
     repeat_region   30839..30941
                     /label=ITR
                     /note="inverted terminal repeat of human adenovirus
                     serotype 5"
     rep_origin      complement(31165..31753)
                     /direction=LEFT
                     /label=ori
                     /note="high-copy-number ColE1/pMB1/pBR322/pUC origin of
                     replication"
     primer_bind     complement(31245..31264)
                     /label=pBR322ori-F
                     /note="pBR322 origin, forward primer"
     CDS             complement(31905..32765)
                     /codon_start=1
                     /gene="bla"
                     /product="beta-lactamase"
                     /label=AmpR
                     /note="confers resistance to ampicillin, carbenicillin, and
                     related antibiotics"
                     /translation="MSIQHFRVALIPFFAAFCLPVFAHPETLVKVKDAEDQLGARVGYI
                     ELDLNSGKILESFRPEERFPMMSTFKVLLCGAVLSRVDAGQEQLGRRIHYSQNDLVEYS
                     PVTEKHLTDGMTVRELCSAAITMSDNTAANLLLTTIGGPKELTAFLHNMGDHVTRLDRW
                     EPELNEAIPNDERDTTMPVAMATTLRKLLTGELLTLASRQQLIDWMEADKVAGPLLRSA
                     LPAGWFIADKSGAGERGSRGIIAALGPDGKPSRIVVIYTTGSQATMDERNRQIAEIGAS
                     LIKHW"
     primer_bind     32528..32547
                     /label=Amp-R
                     /note="Ampicillin resistance gene, reverse primer"
     promoter        complement(32766..32870)
                     /gene="bla"
                     /label=AmpR promoter
     primer_bind     32938..32956
                     /label=pBRforEco
                     /note="pBR322 vectors, upsteam of EcoRI site, forward
                     primer"
     repeat_region   33029..33131
                     /label=ITR
                     /note="inverted terminal repeat of human adenovirus
                     serotype 5"
     misc_signal     33219..33369
                     /label=Ad5 Psi
                     /note="packaging signal for adenovirus serotype 5"
     primer_bind     complement(33568..33587)
                     /label=pRS-marker
                     /note="pRS vectors, use to sequence yeast selectable
                     marker"
     enhancer        33759..34138
                     /label=CMV enhancer
                     /note="human cytomegalovirus immediate early enhancer"
     promoter        34139..34342
                     /label=CMV promoter
                     /note="human cytomegalovirus (CMV) immediate early
                     promoter"
     primer_bind     34387..34406
                     /label=T7
                     /note="T7 promoter, forward primer"
     promoter        34387..34405
                     /label=T7 promoter
                     /note="promoter for bacteriophage T7 RNA polymerase"
     protein_bind    34435..34459
                     /gene="mutant version of attB"
                     /label=attB1
                     /bound_moiety="BP Clonase(TM)"
                     /note="recombination site for the Gateway(R) BP reaction"
     CDS             36818..36841
                     /codon_start=1
                     /product="FLAG(R) epitope tag, followed by an enterokinase
                     cleavage site"
                     /label=FLAG
                     /translation="DYKDDDDK"
     polyA_signal    36993..37114
                     /label=SV40 poly(A) signal
                     /note="SV40 polyadenylation signal"
     primer_bind     complement(37030..37049)
                     /label=SV40pA-R
                     /note="SV40 polyA, reverse primer"
     primer_bind     37084..37103
                     /label=EBV-rev
                     /note="SV40 polyA terminator, reverse primer"
     enhancer        37200..37503
                     /label=CMV enhancer
                     /note="human cytomegalovirus immediate early enhancer"
     promoter        37504..37707
                     /label=CMV promoter
                     /note="human cytomegalovirus (CMV) immediate early
                     promoter"
     regulatory      37746..37755
                     /regulatory_class="other"
                     /note="vertebrate consensus sequence for strong initiation
                     of translation (Kozak, 1987)"
     CDS             37752..38471
                     /codon_start=1
                     /product="the original enhanced GFP (Yang et al., 1996)"
                     /label=EGFP
                     /note="mammalian codon-optimized"
                     /translation="MVSKGEELFTGVVPILVELDGDVNGHKFSVSGEGEGDATYGKLTL
                     KFICTTGKLPVPWPTLVTTLTYGVQCFSRYPDHMKQHDFFKSAMPEGYVQERTIFFKDD
                     GNYKTRAEVKFEGDTLVNRIELKGIDFKEDGNILGHKLEYNYNSHNVYIMADKQKNGIK
                     VNFKIRHNIEDGSVQLADHYQQNTPIGDGPVLLPDNHYLSTQSALSKDPNEKRDHMVLL
                     EFVTAAGITLGMDELYK"
     CDS             37752..38468
                     /codon_start=1
                     /product="enhanced GFP"
                     /label=EGFP
                     /translation="MVSKGEELFTGVVPILVELDGDVNGHKFSVSGEGEGDATYGKLTL
                     KFICTTGKLPVPWPTLVTTLTYGVQCFSRYPDHMKQHDFFKSAMPEGYVQERTIFFKDD
                     GNYKTRAEVKFEGDTLVNRIELKGIDFKEDGNILGHKLEYNYNSHNVYIMADKQKNGIK
                     VNFKIRHNIEDGSVQLADHYQQNTPIGDGPVLLPDNHYLSTQSALSKDPNEKRDHMVLL
                     EFVTAAGITLGMDELYK"
     primer_bind     complement(37797..37818)
                     /label=EGFP-N
                     /note="EGFP, reverse primer"
     primer_bind     complement(38058..38077)
                     /label=EXFP-R
                     /note="For distinguishing EGFP variants, reverse primer"
     primer_bind     38405..38426
                     /label=EGFP-C
                     /note="EGFP, forward primer"
     protein_bind    complement(38472..15)
                     /gene="mutant version of attB"
                     /label=attB2
                     /bound_moiety="BP Clonase(TM)"
                     /note="recombination site for the Gateway(R) BP reaction"
ORIGIN
        1 cttgtacaaa gtggttgatc tagagggccc gcggttcgaa ggtaagccta tccctaaccc
       61 tctcctcggt ctcgattcta cgcgtaccgg ttagtaatga gtttaaacgg gggaggctaa
      121 ctgaaacacg gaaggagaca ataccggaag gaacccgcgc tatgacggca ataaaaagac
      181 agaataaaac gcacgggtgt tgggtcgttt gttcataaac gcggggttcg gtcccagggc
      241 tggcactctg tcgatacccc accgagaccc cattggggcc aatacgcccg cgtttcttcc
      301 ttttccccac cccacccccc aagttcgggt gaaggcccag ggctcgcagc caacgtcggg
      361 gcggcaggcc ctgccatagc agatccgatt cgacagatca ctgaaatgtg tgggcgtggc
      421 ttaagggtgg gaaagaatat ataaggtggg ggtcttatgt agttttgtat ctgttttgca
      481 gcagccgccg ccgccatgag caccaactcg tttgatggaa gcattgtgag ctcatatttg
      541 acaacgcgca tgcccccatg ggccggggtg cgtcagaatg tgatgggctc cagcattgat
      601 ggtcgccccg tcctgcccgc aaactctact accttgacct acgagaccgt gtctggaacg
      661 ccgttggaga ctgcagcctc cgccgccgct tcagccgctg cagccaccgc ccgcgggatt
      721 gtgactgact ttgctttcct gagcccgctt gcaagcagtg cagcttcccg ttcatccgcc
      781 cgcgatgaca agttgacggc tcttttggca caattggatt ctttgacccg ggaacttaat
      841 gtcgtttctc agcagctgtt ggatctgcgc cagcaggttt ctgccctgaa ggcttcctcc
      901 cctcccaatg cggtttaaaa cataaataaa aaaccagact ctgtttggat ttggatcaag
      961 caagtgtctt gctgtcttta tttaggggtt ttgcgcgcgc ggtaggcccg ggaccagcgg
     1021 tctcggtcgt tgagggtcct gtgtattttt tccaggacgt ggtaaaggtg actctggatg
     1081 ttcagataca tgggcataag cccgtctctg gggtggaggt agcaccactg cagagcttca
     1141 tgctgcgggg tggtgttgta gatgatccag tcgtagcagg agcgctgggc gtggtgccta
     1201 aaaatgtctt tcagtagcaa gctgattgcc aggggcaggc ccttggtgta agtgtttaca
     1261 aagcggttaa gctgggatgg gtgcatacgt ggggatatga gatgcatctt ggactgtatt
     1321 tttaggttgg ctatgttccc agccatatcc ctccggggat tcatgttgtg cagaaccacc
     1381 agcacagtgt atccggtgca cttgggaaat ttgtcatgta gcttagaagg aaatgcgtgg
     1441 aagaacttgg agacgccctt gtgacctcca agattttcca tgcattcgtc cataatgatg
     1501 gcaatgggcc cacgggcggc ggcctgggcg aagatatttc tgggatcact aacgtcatag
     1561 ttgtgttcca ggatgagatc gtcataggcc atttttacaa agcgcgggcg gagggtgcca
     1621 gactgcggta taatggttcc atccggccca ggggcgtagt taccctcaca gatttgcatt
     1681 tcccacgctt tgagttcaga tggggggatc atgtctacct gcggggcgat gaagaaaacg
     1741 gtttccgggg taggggagat cagctgggaa gaaagcaggt tcctgagcag ctgcgactta
     1801 ccgcagccgg tgggcccgta aatcacacct attaccggct gcaactggta gttaagagag
     1861 ctgcagctgc cgtcatccct gagcaggggg gccacttcgt taagcatgtc cctgactcgc
     1921 atgttttccc tgaccaaatc cgccagaagg cgctcgccgc ccagcgatag cagttcttgc
     1981 aaggaagcaa agtttttcaa cggtttgaga ccgtccgccg taggcatgct tttgagcgtt
     2041 tgaccaagca gttccaggcg gtcccacagc tcggtcacct gctctacggc atctcgatcc
     2101 agcatatctc ctcgtttcgc gggttggggc ggctttcgct gtacggcagt agtcggtgct
     2161 cgtccagacg ggccagggtc atgtctttcc acgggcgcag ggtcctcgtc agcgtagtct
     2221 gggtcacggt gaaggggtgc gctccgggct gcgcgctggc cagggtgcgc ttgaggctgg
     2281 tcctgctggt gctgaagcgc tgccggtctt cgccctgcgc gtcggccagg tagcatttga
     2341 ccatggtgtc atagtccagc ccctccgcgg cgtggccctt ggcgcgcagc ttgcccttgg
     2401 aggaggcgcc gcacgagggg cagtgcagac ttttgagggc gtagagcttg ggcgcgagaa
     2461 ataccgattc cggggagtag gcatccgcgc cgcaggcccc gcagacggtc tcgcattcca
     2521 cgagccaggt gagctctggc cgttcggggt caaaaaccag gtttccccca tgctttttga
     2581 tgcgtttctt acctctggtt tccatgagcc ggtgtccacg ctcggtgacg aaaaggctgt
     2641 ccgtgtcccc gtatacagac ttgagaggcc tgtcctcgag cggtgttccg cggtcctcct
     2701 cgtatagaaa ctcggaccac tctgagacaa aggctcgcgt ccaggccagc acgaaggagg
     2761 ctaagtggga ggggtagcgg tcgttgtcca ctagggggtc cactcgctcc agggtgtgaa
     2821 gacacatgtc gccctcttcg gcatcaagga aggtgattgg tttgtaggtg taggccacgt
     2881 gaccgggtgt tcctgaaggg gggctataaa agggggtggg ggcgcgttcg tcctcactct
     2941 cttccgcatc gctgtctgcg agggccagct gttggggtga gtactccctc tgaaaagcgg
     3001 gcatgacttc tgcgctaaga ttgtcagttt ccaaaaacga ggaggatttg atattcacct
     3061 ggcccgcggt gatgcctttg agggtggccg catccatctg gtcagaaaag acaatctttt
     3121 tgttgtcaag cttggtggca aacgacccgt agagggcgtt ggacagcaac ttggcgatgg
     3181 agcgcagggt ttggtttttg tcgcgatcgg cgcgctcctt ggccgcgatg tttagctgca
     3241 cgtattcgcg cgcaacgcac cgccattcgg gaaagacggt ggtgcgctcg tcgggcacca
     3301 ggtgcacgcg ccaaccgcgg ttgtgcaggg tgacaaggtc aacgctggtg gctacctctc
     3361 cgcgtaggcg ctcgttggtc cagcagaggc ggccgccctt gcgcgagcag aatggcggta
     3421 gggggtctag ctgcgtctcg tccggggggt ctgcgtccac ggtaaagacc ccgggcagca
     3481 ggcgcgcgtc gaagtagtct atcttgcatc cttgcaagtc tagcgcctgc tgccatgcgc
     3541 gggcggcaag cgcgcgctcg tatgggttga gtgggggacc ccatggcatg gggtgggtga
     3601 gcgcggaggc gtacatgccg caaatgtcgt aaacgtagag gggctctctg agtattccaa
     3661 gatatgtagg gtagcatctt ccaccgcgga tgctggcgcg cacgtaatcg tatagttcgt
     3721 gcgagggagc gaggaggtcg ggaccgaggt tgctacgggc gggctgctct gctcggaaga
     3781 ctatctgcct gaagatggca tgtgagttgg atgatatggt tggacgctgg aagacgttga
     3841 agctggcgtc tgtgagacct accgcgtcac gcacgaagga ggcgtaggag tcgcgcagct
     3901 tgttgaccag ctcggcggtg acctgcacgt ctagggcgca gtagtccagg gtttccttga
     3961 tgatgtcata cttatcctgt cccttttttt tccacagctc gcggttgagg acaaactctt
     4021 cgcggtcttt ccagtactct tggatcggaa acccgtcggc ctccgaacgg taagagccta
     4081 gcatgtagaa ctggttgacg gcctggtagg cgcagcatcc cttttctacg ggtagcgcgt
     4141 atgcctgcgc ggccttccgg agcgaggtgt gggtgagcgc aaaggtgtcc ctgaccatga
     4201 ctttgaggta ctggtatttg aagtcagtgt cgtcgcatcc gccctgctcc cagagcaaaa
     4261 agtccgtgcg ctttttggaa cgcggatttg gcagggcgaa ggtgacatcg ttgaagagta
     4321 tctttcccgc gcgaggcata aagttgcgtg tgatgcggaa gggtcccggc acctcggaac
     4381 ggttgttaat tacctgggcg gcgagcacga tctcgtcaaa gccgttgatg ttgtggccca
     4441 caatgtaaag ttccaagaag cgcgggatgc ccttgatgga aggcaatttt ttaagttcct
     4501 cgtaggtgag ctcttcaggg gagctgagcc cgtgctctga aagggcccag tctgcaagat
     4561 gagggttgga agcgacgaat gagctccaca ggtcacgggc cattagcatt tgcaggtggt
     4621 cgcgaaaggt cctaaactgg cgacctatgg ccattttttc tggggtgatg cagtagaagg
     4681 taagcgggtc ttgttcccag cggtcccatc caaggttcgc ggctaggtct cgcgcggcag
     4741 tcactagagg ctcatctccg ccgaacttca tgaccagcat gaagggcacg agctgcttcc
     4801 caaaggcccc catccaagta taggtctcta catcgtaggt gacaaagaga cgctcggtgc
     4861 gaggatgcga gccgatcggg aagaactgga tctcccgcca ccaattggag gagtggctat
     4921 tgatgtggtg aaagtagaag tccctgcgac gggccgaaca ctcgtgctgg cttttgtaaa
     4981 aacgtgcgca gtactggcag cggtgcacgg gctgtacatc ctgcacgagg ttgacctgac
     5041 gaccgcgcac aaggaagcag agtgggaatt tgagcccctc gcctggcggg tttggctggt
     5101 ggtcttctac ttcggctgct tgtccttgac cgtctggctg ctcgagggga gttacggtgg
     5161 atcggaccac cacgccgcgc gagcccaaag tccagatgtc cgcgcgcggc ggtcggagct
     5221 tgatgacaac atcgcgcaga tgggagctgt ccatggtctg gagctcccgc ggcgtcaggt
     5281 caggcgggag ctcctgcagg tttacctcgc atagacgggt cagggcgcgg gctagatcca
     5341 ggtgatacct aatttccagg ggctggttgg tggcggcgtc gatggcttgc aagaggccgc
     5401 atccccgcgg cgcgactacg gtaccgcgcg gcgggcggtg ggccgcgggg gtgtccttgg
     5461 atgatgcatc taaaagcggt gacgcgggcg agcccccgga ggtagggggg gctccggacc
     5521 cgccgggaga gggggcaggg gcacgtcggc gccgcgcgcg ggcaggagct ggtgctgcgc
     5581 gcgtaggttg ctggcgaacg cgacgacgcg gcggttgatc tcctgaatct ggcgcctctg
     5641 cgtgaagacg acgggcccgg tgagcttgaa cctgaaagag agttcgacag aatcaatttc
     5701 ggtgtcgttg acggcggcct ggcgcaaaat ctcctgcacg tctcctgagt tgtcttgata
     5761 ggcgatctcg gccatgaact gctcgatctc ttcctcctgg agatctccgc gtccggctcg
     5821 ctccacggtg gcggcgaggt cgttggaaat gcgggccatg agctgcgaga aggcgttgag
     5881 gcctccctcg ttccagacgc ggctgtagac cacgccccct tcggcatcgc gggcgcgcat
     5941 gaccacctgc gcgagattga gctccacgtg ccgggcgaag acggcgtagt ttcgcaggcg
     6001 ctgaaagagg tagttgaggg tggtggcggt gtgttctgcc acgaagaagt acataaccca
     6061 gcgtcgcaac gtggattcgt tgatatcccc caaggcctca aggcgctcca tggcctcgta
     6121 gaagtccacg gcgaagttga aaaactggga gttgcgcgcc gacacggtta actcctcctc
     6181 cagaagacgg atgagctcgg cgacagtgtc gcgcacctcg cgctcaaagg ctacaggggc
     6241 ctcttcttct tcttcaatct cctcttccat aagggcctcc ccttcttctt cttctggcgg
     6301 cggtggggga ggggggacac ggcggcgacg acggcgcacc gggaggcggt cgacaaagcg
     6361 ctcgatcatc tccccgcggc gacggcgcat ggtctcggtg acggcgcggc cgttctcgcg
     6421 ggggcgcagt tggaagacgc cgcccgtcat gtcccggtta tgggttggcg gggggctgcc
     6481 atgcggcagg gatacggcgc taacgatgca tctcaacaat tgttgtgtag gtactccgcc
     6541 gccgagggac ctgagcgagt ccgcatcgac cggatcggaa aacctctcga gaaaggcgtc
     6601 taaccagtca cagtcgcaag gtaggctgag caccgtggcg ggcggcagcg ggcggcggtc
     6661 ggggttgttt ctggcggagg tgctgctgat gatgtaatta aagtaggcgg tcttgagacg
     6721 gcggatggtc gacagaagca ccatgtcctt gggtccggcc tgctgaatgc gcaggcggtc
     6781 ggccatgccc caggcttcgt tttgacatcg gcgcaggtct ttgtagtagt cttgcatgag
     6841 cctttctacc ggcacttctt cttctccttc ctcttgtcct gcatctcttg catctatcgc
     6901 tgcggcggcg gcggagtttg gccgtaggtg gcgccctctt cctcccatgc gtgtgacccc
     6961 gaagcccctc atcggctgaa gcagggctag gtcggcgaca acgcgctcgg ctaatatggc
     7021 ctgctgcacc tgcgtgaggg tagactggaa gtcatccatg tccacaaagc ggtggtatgc
     7081 gcccgtgttg atggtgtaag tgcagttggc cataacggac cagttaacgg tctggtgacc
     7141 cggctgcgag agctcggtgt acctgagacg cgagtaagcc ctcgagtcaa atacgtagtc
     7201 gttgcaagtc cgcaccaggt actggtatcc caccaaaaag tgcggcggcg gctggcggta
     7261 gaggggccag cgtagggtgg ccggggctcc gggggcgaga tcttccaaca taaggcgatg
     7321 atatccgtag atgtacctgg acatccaggt gatgccggcg gcggtggtgg aggcgcgcgg
     7381 aaagtcgcgg acgcggttcc agatgttgcg cagcggcaaa aagtgctcca tggtcgggac
     7441 gctctggccg gtcaggcgcg cgcaatcgtt gacgctctag accgtgcaaa aggagagcct
     7501 gtaagcgggc actcttccgt ggtctggtgg ataaattcgc aagggtatca tggcggacga
     7561 ccggggttcg agccccgtat ccggccgtcc gccgtgatcc atgcggttac cgcccgcgtg
     7621 tcgaacccag gtgtgcgacg tcagacaacg ggggagtgct ccttttggct tccttccagg
     7681 cgcggcggct gctgcgctag cttttttggc cactggccgc gcgcagcgta agcggttagg
     7741 ctggaaagcg aaagcattaa gtggctcgct ccctgtagcc ggagggttat tttccaaggg
     7801 ttgagtcgcg ggacccccgg ttcgagtctc ggaccggccg gactgcggcg aacgggggtt
     7861 tgcctccccg tcatgcaaga ccccgcttgc aaattcctcc ggaaacaggg acgagcccct
     7921 tttttgcttt tcccagatgc atccggtgct gcggcagatg cgcccccctc ctcagcagcg
     7981 gcaagagcaa gagcagcggc agacatgcag ggcaccctcc cctcctccta ccgcgtcagg
     8041 aggggcgaca tccgcggttg acgcggcagc agatggtgat tacgaacccc cgcggcgccg
     8101 ggcccggcac tacctggact tggaggaggg cgagggcctg gcgcggctag gagcgccctc
     8161 tcctgagcgg cacccaaggg tgcagctgaa gcgtgatacg cgtgaggcgt acgtgccgcg
     8221 gcagaacctg tttcgcgacc gcgagggaga ggagcccgag gagatgcggg atcgaaagtt
     8281 ccacgcaggg cgcgagctgc ggcatggcct gaatcgcgag cggttgctgc gcgaggagga
     8341 ctttgagccc gacgcgcgaa ccgggattag tcccgcgcgc gcacacgtgg cggccgccga
     8401 cctggtaacc gcatacgagc agacggtgaa ccaggagatt aactttcaaa aaagctttaa
     8461 caaccacgtg cgtacgcttg tggcgcgcga ggaggtggct ataggactga tgcatctgtg
     8521 ggactttgta agcgcgctgg agcaaaaccc aaatagcaag ccgctcatgg cgcagctgtt
     8581 ccttatagtg cagcacagca gggacaacga ggcattcagg gatgcgctgc taaacatagt
     8641 agagcccgag ggccgctggc tgctcgattt gataaacatc ctgcagagca tagtggtgca
     8701 ggagcgcagc ttgagcctgg ctgacaaggt ggccgccatc aactattcca tgcttagcct
     8761 gggcaagttt tacgcccgca agatatacca taccccttac gttcccatag acaaggaggt
     8821 aaagatcgag gggttctaca tgcgcatggc gctgaaggtg cttaccttga gcgacgacct
     8881 gggcgtttat cgcaacgagc gcatccacaa ggccgtgagc gtgagccggc ggcgcgagct
     8941 cagcgaccgc gagctgatgc acagcctgca aagggccctg gctggcacgg gcagcggcga
     9001 tagagaggcc gagtcctact ttgacgcggg cgctgacctg cgctgggccc caagccgacg
     9061 cgccctggag gcagctgggg ccggacctgg gctggcggtg gcacccgcgc gcgctggcaa
     9121 cgtcggcggc gtggaggaat atgacgagga cgatgagtac gagccagagg acggcgagta
     9181 ctaagcggtg atgtttctga tcagatgatg caagacgcaa cggacccggc ggtgcgggcg
     9241 gcgctgcaga gccagccgtc cggccttaac tccacggacg actggcgcca ggtcatggac
     9301 cgcatcatgt cgctgactgc gcgcaatcct gacgcgttcc ggcagcagcc gcaggccaac
     9361 cggctctccg caattctgga agcggtggtc ccggcgcgcg caaaccccac gcacgagaag
     9421 gtgctggcga tcgtaaacgc gctggccgaa aacagggcca tccggcccga cgaggccggc
     9481 ctggtctacg acgcgctgct tcagcgcgtg gctcgttaca acagcggcaa cgtgcagacc
     9541 aacctggacc ggctggtggg ggatgtgcgc gaggccgtgg cgcagcgtga gcgcgcgcag
     9601 cagcagggca acctgggctc catggttgca ctaaacgcct tcctgagtac acagcccgcc
     9661 aacgtgccgc ggggacagga ggactacacc aactttgtga gcgcactgcg gctaatggtg
     9721 actgagacac cgcaaagtga ggtgtaccag tctgggccag actatttttt ccagaccagt
     9781 agacaaggcc tgcagaccgt aaacctgagc caggctttca aaaacttgca ggggctgtgg
     9841 ggggtgcggg ctcccacagg cgaccgcgcg accgtgtcta gcttgctgac gcccaactcg
     9901 cgcctgttgc tgctgctaat agcgcccttc acggacagtg gcagcgtgtc ccgggacaca
     9961 tacctaggtc acttgctgac actgtaccgc gaggccatag gtcaggcgca tgtggacgag
    10021 catactttcc aggagattac aagtgtcagc cgcgcgctgg ggcaggagga cacgggcagc
    10081 ctggaggcaa ccctaaacta cctgctgacc aaccggcggc agaagatccc ctcgttgcac
    10141 agtttaaaca gcgaggagga gcgcattttg cgctacgtgc agcagagcgt gagccttaac
    10201 ctgatgcgcg acggggtaac gcccagcgtg gcgctggaca tgaccgcgcg caacatggaa
    10261 ccgggcatgt atgcctcaaa ccggccgttt atcaaccgcc taatggacta cttgcatcgc
    10321 gcggccgccg tgaaccccga gtatttcacc aatgccatct tgaacccgca ctggctaccg
    10381 ccccctggtt tctacaccgg gggattcgag gtgcccgagg gtaacgatgg attcctctgg
    10441 gacgacatag acgacagcgt gttttccccg caaccgcaga ccctgctaga gttgcaacag
    10501 cgcgagcagg cagaggcggc gctgcgaaag gaaagcttcc gcaggccaag cagcttgtcc
    10561 gatctaggcg ctgcggcccc gcggtcagat gctagtagcc catttccaag cttgataggg
    10621 tctcttacca gcactcgcac cacccgcccg cgcctgctgg gcgaggagga gtacctaaac
    10681 aactcgctgc tgcagccgca gcgcgaaaaa aacctgcctc cggcatttcc caacaacggg
    10741 atagagagcc tagtggacaa gatgagtaga tggaagacgt acgcgcagga gcacagggac
    10801 gtgccaggcc cgcgcccgcc cacccgtcgt caaaggcacg accgtcagcg gggtctggtg
    10861 tgggaggacg atgactcggc agacgacagc agcgtcctgg atttgggagg gagtggcaac
    10921 ccgtttgcgc accttcgccc caggctgggg agaatgtttt aaaaaaaaaa aaagcatgat
    10981 gcaaaataaa aaactcacca aggccatggc accgagcgtt ggttttcttg tattcccctt
    11041 agtatgcggc gcgcggcgat gtatgaggaa ggtcctcctc cctcctacga gagtgtggtg
    11101 agcgcggcgc cagtggcggc ggcgctgggt tctcccttcg atgctcccct ggacccgccg
    11161 tttgtgcctc cgcggtacct gcggcctacc ggggggagaa acagcatccg ttactctgag
    11221 ttggcacccc tattcgacac cacccgtgtg tacctggtgg acaacaagtc aacggatgtg
    11281 gcatccctga actaccagaa cgaccacagc aactttctga ccacggtcat tcaaaacaat
    11341 gactacagcc cgggggaggc aagcacacag accatcaatc ttgacgaccg gtcgcactgg
    11401 ggcggcgacc tgaaaaccat cctgcatacc aacatgccaa atgtgaacga gttcatgttt
    11461 accaataagt ttaaggcgcg ggtgatggtg tcgcgcttgc ctactaagga caatcaggtg
    11521 gagctgaaat acgagtgggt ggagttcacg ctgcccgagg gcaactactc cgagaccatg
    11581 accatagacc ttatgaacaa cgcgatcgtg gagcactact tgaaagtggg cagacagaac
    11641 ggggttctgg aaagcgacat cggggtaaag tttgacaccc gcaacttcag actggggttt
    11701 gaccccgtca ctggtcttgt catgcctggg gtatatacaa acgaagcctt ccatccagac
    11761 atcattttgc tgccaggatg cggggtggac ttcacccaca gccgcctgag caacttgttg
    11821 ggcatccgca agcggcaacc cttccaggag ggctttagga tcacctacga tgatctggag
    11881 ggtggtaaca ttcccgcact gttggatgtg gacgcctacc aggcgagctt gaaagatgac
    11941 accgaacagg gcgggggtgg cgcaggcggc agcaacagca gtggcagcgg cgcggaagag
    12001 aactccaacg cggcagccgc ggcaatgcag ccggtggagg acatgaacga tcatgccatt
    12061 cgcggcgaca cctttgccac acgggctgag gagaagcgcg ctgaggccga agcagcggcc
    12121 gaagctgccg cccccgctgc gcaacccgag gtcgagaagc ctcagaagaa accggtgatc
    12181 aaacccctga cagaggacag caagaaacgc agttacaacc taataagcaa tgacagcacc
    12241 ttcacccagt accgcagctg gtaccttgca tacaactacg gcgaccctca gaccggaatc
    12301 cgctcatgga ccctgctttg cactcctgac gtaacctgcg gctcggagca ggtctactgg
    12361 tcgttgccag acatgatgca agaccccgtg accttccgct ccacgcgcca gatcagcaac
    12421 tttccggtgg tgggcgccga gctgttgccc gtgcactcca agagcttcta caacgaccag
    12481 gccgtctact cccaactcat ccgccagttt acctctctga cccacgtgtt caatcgcttt
    12541 cccgagaacc agattttggc gcgcccgcca gcccccacca tcaccaccgt cagtgaaaac
    12601 gttcctgctc tcacagatca cgggacgcta ccgctgcgca acagcatcgg aggagtccag
    12661 cgagtgacca ttactgacgc cagacgccgc acctgcccct acgtttacaa ggccctgggc
    12721 atagtctcgc cgcgcgtcct atcgagccgc actttttgag caagcatgtc catccttata
    12781 tcgcccagca ataacacagg ctggggcctg cgcttcccaa gcaagatgtt tggcggggcc
    12841 aagaagcgct ccgaccaaca cccagtgcgc gtgcgcgggc actaccgcgc gccctggggc
    12901 gcgcacaaac gcggccgcac tgggcgcacc accgtcgatg acgccatcga cgcggtggtg
    12961 gaggaggcgc gcaactacac gcccacgccg ccaccagtgt ccacagtgga cgcggccatt
    13021 cagaccgtgg tgcgcggagc ccggcgctat gctaaaatga agagacggcg gaggcgcgta
    13081 gcacgtcgcc accgccgccg acccggcact gccgcccaac gcgcggcggc ggccctgctt
    13141 aaccgcgcac gtcgcaccgg ccgacgggcg gccatgcggg ccgctcgaag gctggccgcg
    13201 ggtattgtca ctgtgccccc caggtccagg cgacgagcgg ccgccgcagc agccgcggcc
    13261 attagtgcta tgactcaggg tcgcaggggc aacgtgtatt gggtgcgcga ctcggttagc
    13321 ggcctgcgcg tgcccgtgcg cacccgcccc ccgcgcaact agattgcaag aaaaaactac
    13381 ttagactcgt actgttgtat gtatccagcg gcggcggcgc gcaacgaagc tatgtccaag
    13441 cgcaaaatca aagaagagat gctccaggtc atcgcgccgg agatctatgg ccccccgaag
    13501 aaggaagagc aggattacaa gccccgaaag ctaaagcggg tcaaaaagaa aaagaaagat
    13561 gatgatgatg aacttgacga cgaggtggaa ctgctgcacg ctaccgcgcc caggcgacgg
    13621 gtacagtgga aaggtcgacg cgtaaaacgt gttttgcgac ccggcaccac cgtagtcttt
    13681 acgcccggtg agcgctccac ccgcacctac aagcgcgtgt atgatgaggt gtacggcgac
    13741 gaggacctgc ttgagcaggc caacgagcgc ctcggggagt ttgcctacgg aaagcggcat
    13801 aaggacatgc tggcgttgcc gctggacgag ggcaacccaa cacctagcct aaagcccgta
    13861 acactgcagc aggtgctgcc cgcgcttgca ccgtccgaag aaaagcgcgg cctaaagcgc
    13921 gagtctggtg acttggcacc caccgtgcag ctgatggtac ccaagcgcca gcgactggaa
    13981 gatgtcttgg aaaaaatgac cgtggaacct gggctggagc ccgaggtccg cgtgcggcca
    14041 atcaagcagg tggcgccggg actgggcgtg cagaccgtgg acgttcagat acccactacc
    14101 agtagcacca gtattgccac cgccacagag ggcatggaga cacaaacgtc cccggttgcc
    14161 tcagcggtgg cggatgccgc ggtgcaggcg gtcgctgcgg ccgcgtccaa gacctctacg
    14221 gaggtgcaaa cggacccgtg gatgtttcgc gtttcagccc cccggcgccc gcgccgttcg
    14281 aggaagtacg gcgccgccag cgcgctactg cccgaatatg ccctacatcc ttccattgcg
    14341 cctacccccg gctatcgtgg ctacacctac cgccccagaa gacgagcaac tacccgacgc
    14401 cgaaccacca ctggaacccg ccgccgccgt cgccgtcgcc agcccgtgct ggccccgatt
    14461 tccgtgcgca gggtggctcg cgaaggaggc aggaccctgg tgctgccaac agcgcgctac
    14521 caccccagca tcgtttaaaa gccggtcttt gtggttcttg cagatatggc cctcacctgc
    14581 cgcctccgtt tcccggtgcc gggattccga ggaagaatgc accgtaggag gggcatggcc
    14641 ggccacggcc tgacgggcgg catgcgtcgt gcgcaccacc ggcggcggcg cgcgtcgcac
    14701 cgtcgcatgc gcggcggtat cctgcccctc cttattccac tgatcgccgc ggcgattggc
    14761 gccgtgcccg gaattgcatc cgtggccttg caggcgcaga gacactgatt aaaaacaagt
    14821 tgcatgtgga aaaatcaaaa taaaaagtct ggactctcac gctcgcttgg tcctgtaact
    14881 attttgtaga atggaagaca tcaactttgc gtctctggcc ccgcgacacg gctcgcgccc
    14941 gttcatggga aactggcaag atatcggcac cagcaatatg agcggtggcg ccttcagctg
    15001 gggctcgctg tggagcggca ttaaaaattt cggttccacc gttaagaact atggcagcaa
    15061 ggcctggaac agcagcacag gccagatgct gagggataag ttgaaagagc aaaatttcca
    15121 acaaaaggtg gtagatggcc tggcctctgg cattagcggg gtggtggacc tggccaacca
    15181 ggcagtgcaa aataagatta acagtaagct tgatccccgc cctcccgtag aggagcctcc
    15241 accggccgtg gagacagtgt ctccagaggg gcgtggcgaa aagcgtccgc gccccgacag
    15301 ggaagaaact ctggtgacgc aaatagacga gcctccctcg tacgaggagg cactaaagca
    15361 aggcctgccc accacccgtc ccatcgcgcc catggctacc ggagtgctgg gccagcacac
    15421 acccgtaacg ctggacctgc ctccccccgc cgacacccag cagaaacctg tgctgccagg
    15481 cccgaccgcc gttgttgtaa cccgtcctag ccgcgcgtcc ctgcgccgcg ccgccagcgg
    15541 tccgcgatcg ttgcggcccg tagccagtgg caactggcaa agcacactga acagcatcgt
    15601 gggtctgggg gtgcaatccc tgaagcgccg acgatgcttc tgatagctaa cgtgtcgtat
    15661 gtgtgtcatg tatgcgtcca tgtcgccgcc agaggagctg ctgagccgcc gcgcgcccgc
    15721 tttccaagat ggctacccct tcgatgatgc cgcagtggtc ttacatgcac atctcgggcc
    15781 aggacgcctc ggagtacctg agccccgggc tggtgcagtt tgcccgcgcc accgagacgt
    15841 acttcagcct gaataacaag tttagaaacc ccacggtggc gcctacgcac gacgtgacca
    15901 cagaccggtc ccagcgtttg acgctgcggt tcatccctgt ggaccgtgag gatactgcgt
    15961 actcgtacaa ggcgcggttc accctagctg tgggtgataa ccgtgtgctg gacatggctt
    16021 ccacgtactt tgacatccgc ggcgtgctgg acaggggccc tacttttaag ccctactctg
    16081 gcactgccta caacgccctg gctcccaagg gtgccccaaa tccttgcgaa tgggatgaag
    16141 ctgctactgc tcttgaaata aacctagaag aagaggacga tgacaacgaa gacgaagtag
    16201 acgagcaagc tgagcagcaa aaaactcacg tatttgggca ggcgccttat tctggtataa
    16261 atattacaaa ggagggtatt caaataggtg tcgaaggtca aacacctaaa tatgccgata
    16321 aaacatttca acctgaacct caaataggag aatctcagtg gtacgaaaca gaaattaatc
    16381 atgcagctgg gagagtccta aaaaagacta ccccaatgaa accatgttac ggttcatatg
    16441 caaaacccac aaatgaaaat ggagggcaag gcattcttgt aaagcaacaa aatggaaagc
    16501 tagaaagtca agtggaaatg caatttttct caactactga ggcagccgca ggcaatggtg
    16561 ataacttgac tcctaaagtg gtattgtaca gtgaagatgt agatatagaa accccagaca
    16621 ctcatatttc ttacatgccc actattaagg aaggtaactc acgagaacta atgggccaac
    16681 aatctatgcc caacaggcct aattacattg cttttaggga caattttatt ggtctaatgt
    16741 attacaacag cacgggtaat atgggtgttc tggcgggcca agcatcgcag ttgaatgctg
    16801 ttgtagattt gcaagacaga aacacagagc tttcatacca gcttttgctt gattccattg
    16861 gtgatagaac caggtacttt tctatgtgga atcaggctgt tgacagctat gatccagatg
    16921 ttagaattat tgaaaatcat ggaactgaag atgaacttcc aaattactgc tttccactgg
    16981 gaggtgtgat taatacagag actcttacca aggtaaaacc taaaacaggt caggaaaatg
    17041 gatgggaaaa agatgctaca gaattttcag ataaaaatga aataagagtt ggaaataatt
    17101 ttgccatgga aatcaatcta aatgccaacc tgtggagaaa tttcctgtac tccaacatag
    17161 cgctgtattt gcccgacaag ctaaagtaca gtccttccaa cgtaaaaatt tctgataacc
    17221 caaacaccta cgactacatg aacaagcgag tggtggctcc cgggctagtg gactgctaca
    17281 ttaaccttgg agcacgctgg tcccttgact atatggacaa cgtcaaccca tttaaccacc
    17341 accgcaatgc tggcctgcgc taccgctcaa tgttgctggg caatggtcgc tatgtgccct
    17401 tccacatcca ggtgcctcag aagttctttg ccattaaaaa cctccttctc ctgccgggct
    17461 catacaccta cgagtggaac ttcaggaagg atgttaacat ggttctgcag agctccctag
    17521 gaaatgacct aagggttgac ggagccagca ttaagtttga tagcatttgc ctttacgcca
    17581 ccttcttccc catggcccac aacaccgcct ccacgcttga ggccatgctt agaaacgaca
    17641 ccaacgacca gtcctttaac gactatctcn nnnnnnnnnn nnnnnnnnnn nnnnnnnnnn
    17701 nnnnnnnnnn nnnnnnnnnn nnnnnnnnnn nnnnnnnnnn nnnnnnnnnn nnnnnnnnnn
    17761 nnnnnnnnnn nnnnnnnnnn nnnnnnnnnn nnnnnnnnnn nnnnnnnnnn nnnnnnnnnn
    17821 nnnnnnnnnn nnnnnnnnnn nnnnnnnnnn nnnnnnnnnn nnnnnnnnnn nnnnnnnnnn
    17881 nnnnnnnnnn nnnnnnnnnn nnnnnnnnnn nnnnnnnnnn nnnnnnnnnn nnnnnnnnnn
    17941 nnnnnnnnnn nnnnnnnnnn nnnnnnnnnn nnnnnnnnnn nnnnnnnnnn nnnnnnnnnn
    18001 nnnnnnnnnn nnnnnnnnnn nnnnnnnnnn nnnnnnnnnn nnnnnnnnnn nnnnnnnnnn
    18061 nnnnnnnnnn nnnnnnnnnn nnnnnnnnnn nnnnnnnnnn nnnnnnnnnn nnnnnnnnnn
    18121 nncagcccat gagccgtcag gtggtggatg atactaaata caaggactac caacaggtgg
    18181 gcatcctaca ccaacacaac aactctggat ttgttggcta ccttgccccc accatgcgcg
    18241 aaggacaggc ctaccctgct aacttcccct atccgcttat aggcaagacc gcagttgaca
    18301 gcattaccca gaaaaagttt ctttgcgatc gcaccctttg gcgcatccca ttctccagta
    18361 actttatgtc catgggcgca ctcacagacc tgggccaaaa ccttctctac gccaactccg
    18421 cccacgcgct agacatgact tttgaggtgg atcccatgga cgagcccacc cttctttatg
    18481 ttttgtttga agtctttgac gtggtccgtg tgcaccagcc gcaccgcggc gtcatcgaaa
    18541 ccgtgtacct gcgcacgccc ttctcggccg gcaacgccac aacataaaga agcaagcaac
    18601 atcaacaaca gctgccgcca tgggctccag tgagcaggaa ctgaaagcca ttgtcaaaga
    18661 tcttggttgt gggccatatt ttttgggcac ctatgacaag cgctttccag gctttgtttc
    18721 tccacacaag ctcgcctgcg ccatagtcaa tacggccggt cgcgagactg ggggcgtaca
    18781 ctggatggcc tttgcctgga acccgcactc aaaaacatgc tacctctttg agccctttgg
    18841 cttttctgac cagcgactca agcaggttta ccagtttgag tacgagtcac tcctgcgccg
    18901 tagcgccatt gcttcttccc ccgaccgctg tataacgctg gaaaagtcca cccaaagcgt
    18961 acaggggccc aactcggccg cctgtggact attctgctgc atgtttctcc acgcctttgc
    19021 caactggccc caaactccca tggatcacaa ccccaccatg aaccttatta ccggggtacc
    19081 caactccatg ctcaacagtc cccaggtaca gcccaccctg cgtcgcaacc aggaacagct
    19141 ctacagcttc ctggagcgcc actcgcccta cttccgcagc cacagtgcgc agattaggag
    19201 cgccacttct ttttgtcact tgaaaaacat gtaaaaataa tgtactagag acactttcaa
    19261 taaaggcaaa tgcttttatt tgtacactct cgggtgatta tttaccccca cccttgccgt
    19321 ctgcgccgtt taaaaatcaa aggggttctg ccgcgcatcg ctatgcgcca ctggcaggga
    19381 cacgttgcga tactggtgtt tagtgctcca cttaaactca ggcacaacca tccgcggcag
    19441 ctcggtgaag ttttcactcc acaggctgcg caccatcacc aacgcgttta gcaggtcggg
    19501 cgccgatatc ttgaagtcgc agttggggcc tccgccctgc gcgcgcgagt tgcgatacac
    19561 agggttgcag cactggaaca ctatcagcgc cgggtggtgc acgctggcca gcacgctctt
    19621 gtcggagatc agatccgcgt ccaggtcctc cgcgttgctc agggcgaacg gagtcaactt
    19681 tggtagctgc cttcccaaaa agggcgcgtg cccaggcttt gagttgcact cgcaccgtag
    19741 tggcatcaaa aggtgaccgt gcccggtctg ggcgttagga tacagcgcct gcataaaagc
    19801 cttgatctgc ttaaaagcca cctgagcctt tgcgccttca gagaagaaca tgccgcaaga
    19861 cttgccggaa aactgattgg ccggacaggc cgcgtcgtgc acgcagcacc ttgcgtcggt
    19921 gttggagatc tgcaccacat ttcggcccca ccggttcttc acgatcttgg ccttgctaga
    19981 ctgctccttc agcgcgcgct gcccgttttc gctcgtcaca tccatttcaa tcacgtgctc
    20041 cttatttatc ataatgcttc cgtgtagaca cttaagctcg ccttcgatct cagcgcagcg
    20101 gtgcagccac aacgcgcagc ccgtgggctc gtgatgcttg taggtcacct ctgcaaacga
    20161 ctgcaggtac gcctgcagga atcgccccat catcgtcaca aaggtcttgt tgctggtgaa
    20221 ggtcagctgc aacccgcggt gctcctcgtt cagccaggtc ttgcatacgg ccgccagagc
    20281 ttccacttgg tcaggcagta gtttgaagtt cgcctttaga tcgttatcca cgtggtactt
    20341 gtccatcagc gcgcgcgcag cctccatgcc cttctcccac gcagacacga tcggcacact
    20401 cagcgggttc atcaccgtaa tttcactttc cgcttcgctg ggctcttcct cttcctcttg
    20461 cgtccgcata ccacgcgcca ctgggtcgtc ttcattcagc cgccgcactg tgcgcttacc
    20521 tcctttgcca tgcttgatta gcaccggtgg gttgctgaaa cccaccattt gtagcgccac
    20581 atcttctctt tcttcctcgc tgtccacgat tacctctggt gatggcgggc gctcgggctt
    20641 gggagaaggg cgcttctttt tcttcttggg cgcaatggcc aaatccgccg ccgaggtcga
    20701 tggccgcggg ctgggtgtgc gcggcaccag cgcgtcttgt gatgagtctt cctcgtcctc
    20761 ggactcgata cgccgcctca tccgcttttt tgggggcgcc cggggaggcg gcggcgacgg
    20821 ggacggggac gacacgtcct ccatggttgg gggacgtcgc gccgcaccgc gtccgcgctc
    20881 gggggtggtt tcgcgctgct cctcttcccg actggccatt tccttctcct ataggcagaa
    20941 aaagatcatg gagtcagtcg agaagaagga cagcctaacc gccccctctg agttcgccac
    21001 caccgcctcc accgatgccg ccaacgcgcc taccaccttc cccgtcgagg cacccccgct
    21061 tgaggaggag gaagtgatta tcgagcagga cccaggtttt gtaagcgaag acgacgagga
    21121 ccgctcagta ccaacagagg ataaaaagca agaccaggac aacgcagagg caaacgagga
    21181 acaagtcggg cggggggacg aaaggcatgg cgactaccta gatgtgggag acgacgtgct
    21241 gttgaagcat ctgcagcgcc agtgcgccat tatctgcgac gcgttgcaag agcgcagcga
    21301 tgtgcccctc gccatagcgg atgtcagcct tgcctacgaa cgccacctat tctcaccgcg
    21361 cgtacccccc aaacgccaag aaaacggcac atgcgagccc aacccgcgcc tcaacttcta
    21421 ccccgtattt gccgtgccag aggtgcttgc cacctatcac atctttttcc aaaactgcaa
    21481 gataccccta tcctgccgtg ccaaccgcag ccgagcggac aagcagctgg ccttgcggca
    21541 gggcgctgtc atacctgata tcgcctcgct caacgaagtg ccaaaaatct ttgagggtct
    21601 tggacgcgac gagaagcgcg cggcaaacgc tctgcaacag gaaaacagcg aaaatgaaag
    21661 tcactctgga gtgttggtgg aactcgaggg tgacaacgcg cgcctagccg tactaaaacg
    21721 cagcatcgag gtcacccact ttgcctaccc ggcacttaac ctacccccca aggtcatgag
    21781 cacagtcatg agtgagctga tcgtgcgccg tgcgcagccc ctggagaggg atgcaaattt
    21841 gcaagaacaa acagaggagg gcctacccgc agttggcgac gagcagctag cgcgctggct
    21901 tcaaacgcgc gagcctgccg acttggagga gcgacgcaaa ctaatgatgg ccgcagtgct
    21961 cgttaccgtg gagcttgagt gcatgcagcg gttctttgct gacccggaga tgcagcgcaa
    22021 gctagaggaa acattgcact acacctttcg acagggctac gtacgccagg cctgcaagat
    22081 ctccaacgtg gagctctgca acctggtctc ctaccttgga attttgcacg aaaaccgcct
    22141 tgggcaaaac gtgcttcatt ccacgctcaa gggcgaggcg cgccgcgact acgtccgcga
    22201 ctgcgtttac ttatttctat gctacacctg gcagacggcc atgggcgttt ggcagcagtg
    22261 cttggaggag tgcaacctca aggagctgca gaaactgcta aagcaaaact tgaaggacct
    22321 atggacggcc ttcaacgagc gctccgtggc cgcgcacctg gcggacatca ttttccccga
    22381 acgcctgctt aaaaccctgc aacagggtct gccagacttc accagtcaaa gcatgttgca
    22441 gaactttagg aactttatcc tagagcgctc aggaatcttg cccgccacct gctgtgcact
    22501 tcctagcgac tttgtgccca ttaagtaccg cgaatgccct ccgccgcttt ggggccactg
    22561 ctaccttctg cagctagcca actaccttgc ctaccactct gacataatgg aagacgtgag
    22621 cggtgacggt ctactggagt gtcactgtcg ctgcaaccta tgcaccccgc accgctccct
    22681 ggtttgcaat tcgcagctgc ttaacgaaag tcaaattatc ggtacctttg agctgcaggg
    22741 tccctcgcct gacgaaaagt ccgcggctcc ggggttgaaa ctcactccgg ggctgtggac
    22801 gtcggcttac cttcgcaaat ttgtacctga ggactaccac gcccacgaga ttaggttcta
    22861 cgaagaccaa tcccgcccgc ctaatgcgga gcttaccgcc tgcgtcatta cccagggcca
    22921 cattcttggc caattgcaag ccatcaacaa agcccgccaa gagtttctgc tacgaaaggg
    22981 acggggggtt tacttggacc cccagtccgg cgaggagctc aacccaatcc ccccgccgcc
    23041 gcagccctat cagcagcagc cgcgggccct tgcttcccag gatggcaccc aaaaagaagc
    23101 tgcagctgcc gccgccaccc acggacgagg aggaatactg ggacagtcag gcagaggagg
    23161 ttttggacga ggaggaggag gacatgatgg aagactggga gagcctagac gaggaagctt
    23221 ccgaggtcga agaggtgtca gacgaaacac cgtcaccctc ggtcgcattc ccctcgccgg
    23281 cgccccagaa atcggcaacc ggttccagca tggctacaac ctccgctcct caggcgccgc
    23341 cggcactgcc cgttcgccga cccaaccgta gatgggacac cactggaacc agggccggta
    23401 agtccaagca gccgccgccg ttagcccaag agcaacaaca gcgccaaggc taccgctcat
    23461 ggcgcgggca caagaacgcc atagttgctt gcttgcaaga ctgtgggggc aacatctcct
    23521 tcgcccgccg ctttcttctc taccatcacg gcgtggcctt cccccgtaac atcctgcatt
    23581 actaccgtca tctctacagc ccatactgca ccggcggcag cggcagcaac agcagcggcc
    23641 acacagaagc aaaggcgacc ggatagcaag actctgacaa agcccaagaa atccacagcg
    23701 gcggcagcag caggaggagg agcgctgcgt ctggcgccca acgaacccgt atcgacccgc
    23761 gagcttagaa acaggatttt tcccactctg tatgctatat ttcaacagag caggggccaa
    23821 gaacaagagc tgaaaataaa aaacaggtct ctgcgatccc tcacccgcag ctgcctgtat
    23881 cacaaaagcg aagatcagct tcggcgcacg ctggaagacg cggaggctct cttcagtaaa
    23941 tactgcgcgc tgactcttaa ggactagttt cgcgcccttt ctcaaattta agcgcgaaaa
    24001 ctacgtcatc tccagcggcc acacccggcg ccagcacctg ttgtcagcgc cattatgagc
    24061 aaggaaattc ccacgcccta catgtggagt taccagccac aaatgggact tgcggctgga
    24121 gctgcccaag actactcaac ccgaataaac tacatgagcg cgggacccca catgatatcc
    24181 cgggtcaacg gaatacgcgc ccaccgaaac cgaattctcc tggaacaggc ggctattacc
    24241 accacacctc gtaataacct taatccccgt agttggcccg ctgccctggt gtaccaggaa
    24301 agtcccgctc ccaccactgt ggtacttccc agagacgccc aggccgaagt tcagatgact
    24361 aactcagggg cgcagcttgc gggcggcttt cgtcacaggg tgcggtcgcc cgggcagggt
    24421 ataactcacc tgacaatcag agggcgaggt attcagctca acgacgagtc ggtgagctcc
    24481 tcgcttggtc tccgtccgga cgggacattt cagatcggcg gcgccggccg ctcttcattc
    24541 acgcctcgtc aggcaatcct aactctgcag acctcgtcct ctgagccgcg ctctggaggc
    24601 attggaactc tgcaatttat tgaggagttt gtgccatcgg tctactttaa ccccttctcg
    24661 ggacctcccg gccactatcc ggatcaattt attcctaact ttgacgcggt aaaggactcg
    24721 gcggacggct acgactgaat gttaagtgga gaggcagagc aactgcgcct gaaacacctg
    24781 gtccactgtc gccgccacaa gtgctttgcc cgcgactccg gtgagttttg ctactttgaa
    24841 ttgcccgagg atcatatcga gggcccggcg cacggcgtcc ggcttaccgc ccagggagag
    24901 cttgcccgta gcctgattcg ggagtttacc cagcgccccc tgctagttga gcgggacagg
    24961 ggaccctgtg ttctcactgt gatttgcaac tgtcctaacc ctggattaca tcaagatctt
    25021 tgttgccatc tctgtgctga gtataataaa tacagaaatt aaaatatact ggggctccta
    25081 tcgccatcct gtaaacgcca ccgtcttcac ccgcccaagc aaaccaaggc gaaccttacc
    25141 tggtactttt aacatctctc cctctgtgat ttacaacagt ttcaacccag acggagtgag
    25201 tctacgagag aacctctccg agctcagcta ctccatcaga aaaaacacca ccctccttac
    25261 ctgccgggaa cgtacgagtg cgtcaccggc cgctgcacca cacctaccgc ctgaccgtaa
    25321 accagacttt ttccggacag acctcaataa ctctgtttac cagaacagga ggtgagctta
    25381 gaaaaccctt agggtattag gccaaaggcg cagctactgt ggggtttatg aacaattcaa
    25441 gcaactctac gggctattct aattcaggtt tctctagaaa tggacggaat tattacagag
    25501 cagcgcctgc tagaaagacg cagggcagcg gccgagcaac agcgcatgaa tcaagagctc
    25561 caagacatgg ttaacttgca ccagtgcaaa aggggtatct tttgtctggt aaagcaggcc
    25621 aaagtcacct acgacagtaa taccaccgga caccgcctta gctacaagtt gccaaccaag
    25681 cgtcagaaat tggtggtcat ggtgggagaa aagcccatta ccataactca gcactcggta
    25741 gaaaccgaag gctgcattca ctcaccttgt caaggacctg aggatctctg cacccttatt
    25801 aagaccctgt gcggtctcaa agatcttatt ccctttaact aataaaaaaa aataataaag
    25861 catcacttac ttaaaatcag ttagcaaatt tctgtccagt ttattcagca gcacctcctt
    25921 gccctcctcc cagctctggt attgcagctt cctcctggct gcaaactttc tccacaatct
    25981 aaatggaatg tcagtttcct cctgttcctg tccatccgca cccactatct tcatgttgtt
    26041 gcagatgaag cgcgcaagac cgtctgaaga taccttcaac cccgtgtatc catatgacac
    26101 ggaaaccggt cctccaactg tgccttttct tactcctccc tttgtatccc ccaatgggtt
    26161 tcaagagagt ccccctgggg tactctcttt gcgcctatcc gaacctctag ttacctccaa
    26221 tggcatgctt gcgctcaaaa tgggcaacgg cctctctctg gacgaggccg gcaaccttac
    26281 ctcccaaaat gtaaccactg tgagcccacc tctcaaaaaa accaagtcaa acataaacct
    26341 ggaaatatct gcacccctca cagttacctc agaagcccta actgtggctg ccgccgcacc
    26401 tctaatggtc gcgggcaaca cactcaccat gcaatcacag gccccgctaa ccgtgcacga
    26461 ctccaaactt agcattgcca cccaaggacc cctcacagtg tcagaaggaa agctagccct
    26521 gcaaacatca ggccccctca ccaccaccga tagcagtacc cttactatca ctgcctcacc
    26581 ccctctaact actgccactg gtagcttggg cattgacttg aaagagccca tttatacaca
    26641 aaatggaaaa ctaggactaa agtacggggc tcctttgcat gtaacagacg acctaaacac
    26701 tttgaccgta gcaactggtc caggtgtgac tattaataat acttccttgc aaactaaagt
    26761 tactggagcc ttgggttttg attcacaagg caatatgcaa cttaatgtag caggaggact
    26821 aaggattgat tctcaaaaca gacgccttat acttgatgtt agttatccgt ttgatgctca
    26881 aaaccaacta aatctaagac taggacaggg ccctcttttt ataaactcag cccacaactt
    26941 ggatattaac tacaacaaag gcctttactt gtttacagct tcaaacaatt ccaaaaagct
    27001 tgaggttaac ctaagcactg ccaaggggtt gatgtttgac gctacagcca tagccattaa
    27061 tgcaggagat gggcttgaat ttggttcacc taatgcacca aacacaaatc ccctcaaaac
    27121 aaaaattggc catggcctag aatttgattc aaacaaggct atggttccta aactaggaac
    27181 tggccttagt tttgacagca caggtgccat tacagtagga aacaaaaata atgataagct
    27241 aactttgtgg accacaccag ctccatctcc taactgtaga ctaaatgcag agaaagatgc
    27301 taaactcact ttggtcttaa caaaatgtgg cagtcaaata cttgctacag tttcagtttt
    27361 ggctgttaaa ggcagtttgg ctccaatatc tggaacagtt caaagtgctc atcttattat
    27421 aagatttgac gaaaatggag tgctactaaa caattccttc ctggacccag aatattggaa
    27481 ctttagaaat ggagatctta ctgaaggcac agcctataca aacgctgttg gatttatgcc
    27541 taacctatca gcttatccaa aatctcacgg taaaactgcc aaaagtaaca ttgtcagtca
    27601 agtttactta aacggagaca aaactaaacc tgtaacacta accattacac taaacggtac
    27661 acaggaaaca ggagacacaa ctccaagtgc atactctatg tcattttcat gggactggtc
    27721 tggccacaac tacattaatg aaatatttgc cacatcctct tacacttttt catacattgc
    27781 ccaagaataa agaatcgttt gtgttatgtt tcaacgtgtt tatttttcaa ttgcagaaaa
    27841 tttcgaatca tttttcattc agtagtatag ccccaccacc acatagctta tacagatcac
    27901 cgtaccttaa tcaaactcac agaaccctag tattcaacct gccacctccc tcccaacaca
    27961 cagagtacac agtcctttct ccccggctgg ccttaaaaag catcatatca tgggtaacag
    28021 acatattctt aggtgttata ttccacacgg tttcctgtcg agccaaacgc tcatcagtga
    28081 tattaataaa ctccccgggc agctcactta agttcatgtc gctgtccagc tgctgagcca
    28141 caggctgctg tccaacttgc ggttgcttaa cgggcggcga aggagaagtc cacgcctaca
    28201 tgggggtaga gtcataatcg tgcatcagga tagggcggtg gtgctgcagc agcgcgcgaa
    28261 taaactgctg ccgccgccgc tccgtcctgc aggaatacaa catggcagtg gtctcctcag
    28321 cgatgattcg caccgcccgc agcataaggc gccttgtcct ccgggcacag cagcgcaccc
    28381 tgatctcact taaatcagca cagtaactgc agcacagcac cacaatattg ttcaaaatcc
    28441 cacagtgcaa ggcgctgtat ccaaagctca tggcggggac cacagaaccc acgtggccat
    28501 cataccacaa gcgcaggtag attaagtggc gacccctcat aaacacgctg gacataaaca
    28561 ttacctcttt tggcatgttg taattcacca cctcccggta ccatataaac ctctgattaa
    28621 acatggcgcc atccaccacc atcctaaacc agctggccaa aacctgcccg ccggctatac
    28681 actgcaggga accgggactg gaacaatgac agtggagagc ccaggactcg taaccatgga
    28741 tcatcatgct cgtcatgata tcaatgttgg cacaacacag gcacacgtgc atacacttcc
    28801 tcaggattac aagctcctcc cgcgttagaa ccatatccca gggaacaacc cattcctgaa
    28861 tcagcgtaaa tcccacactg cagggaagac ctcgcacgta actcacgttg tgcattgtca
    28921 aagtgttaca ttcgggcagc agcggatgat cctccagtat ggtagcgcgg gtttctgtct
    28981 caaaaggagg tagacgatcc ctactgtacg gagtgcgccg agacaaccga gatcgtgttg
    29041 gtcgtagtgt catgccaaat ggaacgccgg acgtagtcat atttcctgaa gcaaaaccag
    29101 gtgcgggcgt gacaaacaga tctgcgtctc cggtctcgcc gcttagatcg ctctgtgtag
    29161 tagttgtagt atatccactc tctcaaagca tccaggcgcc ccctggcttc gggttctatg
    29221 taaactcctt catgcgccgc tgccctgata acatccacca ccgcagaata agccacaccc
    29281 agccaaccta cacattcgtt ctgcgagtca cacacgggag gagcgggaag agctggaaga
    29341 accatgtttt tttttttatt ccaaaagatt atccaaaacc tcaaaatgaa gatctattaa
    29401 gtgaacgcgc tcccctccgg tggcgtggtc aaactctaca gccaaagaac agataatggc
    29461 atttgtaaga tgttgcacaa tggcttccaa aaggcaaacg gccctcacgt ccaagtggac
    29521 gtaaaggcta aacccttcag ggtgaatctc ctctataaac attccagcac cttcaaccat
    29581 gcccaaataa ttctcatctc gccaccttct caatatatct ctaagcaaat cccgaatatt
    29641 aagtccggcc attgtaaaaa tctgctccag agcgccctcc accttcagcc tcaagcagcg
    29701 aatcatgatt gcaaaaattc aggttcctca cagacctgta taagattcaa aagcggaaca
    29761 ttaacaaaaa taccgcgatc ccgtaggtcc cttcgcaggg ccagctgaac ataatcgtgc
    29821 aggtctgcac ggaccagcgc ggccacttcc ccgccaggaa ccatgacaaa agaacccaca
    29881 ctgattatga cacgcatact cggagctatg ctaaccagcg tagccccgat gtaagcttgt
    29941 tgcatgggcg gcgatataaa atgcaaggtg ctgctcaaaa aatcaggcaa agcctcgcgc
    30001 aaaaaagaaa gcacatcgta gtcatgctca tgcagataaa ggcaggtaag ctccggaacc
    30061 accacagaaa aagacaccat ttttctctca aacatgtctg cgggtttctg cataaacaca
    30121 aaataaaata acaaaaaaac atttaaacat tagaagcctg tcttacaaca ggaaaaacaa
    30181 cccttataag cataagacgg actacggcca tgccggcgtg accgtaaaaa aactggtcac
    30241 cgtgattaaa aagcaccacc gacagctcct cggtcatgtc cggagtcata atgtaagact
    30301 cggtaaacac atcaggttga ttcacatcgg tcagtgctaa aaagcgaccg aaatagcccg
    30361 ggggaataca tacccgcagg cgtagagaca acattacagc ccccatagga ggtataacaa
    30421 aattaatagg agagaaaaac acataaacac ctgaaaaacc ctcctgccta ggcaaaatag
    30481 caccctcccg ctccagaaca acatacagcg cttccacagc ggcagccata acagtcagcc
    30541 ttaccagtaa aaaagaaaac ctattaaaaa aacaccactc gacacggcac cagctcaatc
    30601 agtcacagtg taaaaaaggg ccaagtgcag agcgagtata tataggacta aaaaatgacg
    30661 taacggttaa agtccacaaa aaacacccag aaaaccgcac gcgaacctac gcccagaaac
    30721 gaaagccaaa aaacccacaa cttcctcaaa tcgtcacttc cgttttccca cgttacgtca
    30781 cttcccattt taagaaaact acaattccca acacatacaa gttactccgc cctaaaacct
    30841 acgtcacccg ccccgttccc acgccccgcg ccacgtcaca aactccaccc cctcattatc
    30901 atattggctt caatccaaaa taaggtatat tattgatgat gttaattaat ttaaatccgc
    30961 atgcgatatc gagctctccc gggaattcgg atctgcgacg cgaggctgga tggccttccc
    31021 cattatgatt cttctcgctt ccggcggcat cgggatgccc gcgttgcagg ccatgctgtc
    31081 caggcaggta gatgacgacc atcagggaca gcttcaaggc cagcaaaagg ccaggaaccg
    31141 taaaaaggcc gcgttgctgg cgtttttcca taggctccgc ccccctgacg agcatcacaa
    31201 aaatcgacgc tcaagtcaga ggtggcgaaa cccgacagga ctataaagat accaggcgtt
    31261 tccccctgga agctccctcg tgcgctctcc tgttccgacc ctgccgctta ccggatacct
    31321 gtccgccttt ctcccttcgg gaagcgtggc gctttctcat agctcacgct gtaggtatct
    31381 cagttcggtg taggtcgttc gctccaagct gggctgtgtg cacgaacccc ccgttcagcc
    31441 cgaccgctgc gccttatccg gtaactatcg tcttgagtcc aacccggtaa gacacgactt
    31501 atcgccactg gcagcagcca ctggtaacag gattagcaga gcgaggtatg taggcggtgc
    31561 tacagagttc ttgaagtggt ggcctaacta cggctacact agaaggacag tatttggtat
    31621 ctgcgctctg ctgaagccag ttaccttcgg aaaaagagtt ggtagctctt gatccggcaa
    31681 acaaaccacc gctggtagcg gtggtttttt tgtttgcaag cagcagatta cgcgcagaaa
    31741 aaaaggatct caagaagatc ctttgatctt ttctacgggg tctgacgctc agtggaacga
    31801 aaactcacgt taagggattt tggtcatgag attatcaaaa aggatcttca cctagatcct
    31861 tttaaatcaa tctaaagtat atatgagtaa acttggtctg acagttacca atgcttaatc
    31921 agtgaggcac ctatctcagc gatctgtcta tttcgttcat ccatagttgc ctgactcccc
    31981 gtcgtgtaga taactacgat acgggagggc ttaccatctg gccccagtgc tgcaatgata
    32041 ccgcgagacc cacgctcacc ggctccagat ttatcagcaa taaaccagcc agccggaagg
    32101 gccgagcgca gaagtggtcc tgcaacttta tccgcctcca tccagtctat taattgttgc
    32161 cgggaagcta gagtaagtag ttcgccagtt aatagtttgc gcaacgttgt tgccattgct
    32221 acaggcatcg tggtgtcacg ctcgtcgttt ggtatggctt cattcagctc cggttcccaa
    32281 cgatcaaggc gagttacatg atcccccatg ttgtgcaaaa aagcggttag ctccttcggt
    32341 cctccgatcg ttgtcagaag taagttggcc gcagtgttat cactcatggt tatggcagca
    32401 ctgcataatt ctcttactgt catgccatcc gtaagatgct tttctgtgac tggtgagtac
    32461 tcaaccaagt cattctgaga atagtgtatg cggcgaccga gttgctcttg cccggcgtca
    32521 acacgggata ataccgcgcc acatagcaga actttaaaag tgctcatcat tggaaaacgt
    32581 tcttcggggc gaaaactctc aaggatctta ccgctgttga gatccagttc gatgtaaccc
    32641 actcgtgcac ccaactgatc ttcagcatct tttactttca ccagcgtttc tgggtgagca
    32701 aaaacaggaa ggcaaaatgc cgcaaaaaag ggaataaggg cgacacggaa atgttgaata
    32761 ctcatactct tcctttttca atattattga agcatttatc agggttattg tctcatgagc
    32821 ggatacatat ttgaatgtat ttagaaaaat aaacaaatag gggttccgcg cacatttccc
    32881 cgaaaagtgc cacctgacgt ctaagaaacc attattatca tgacattaac ctataaaaat
    32941 aggcgtatca cgaggccctt tcgtcttcaa gaattggatc cgaattcccg ggagagctcg
    33001 atatcgcatg cggatttaaa ttaattaaca tcatcaataa tataccttat tttggattga
    33061 agccaatatg ataatgaggg ggtggagttt gtgacgtggc gcggggcgtg ggaacggggc
    33121 gggtgacgta gtagtgtggc ggaagtgtga tgttgcaagt gtggcggaac acatgtaagc
    33181 gacggatgtg gcaaaagtga cgtttttggt gtgcgccggt gtacacagga agtgacaatt
    33241 ttcgcgcggt tttaggcgga tgttgtagta aatttgggcg taaccgagta agatttggcc
    33301 attttcgcgg gaaaactgaa taagaggaag tgaaatctga ataattttgt gttactcata
    33361 gcgcgtaata tttgtctagg gccgcgggga ctttgaccgt ttacgtggag actcgcccag
    33421 gtgtttttct caggtgtttt ccgcgttccg ggtcaaagtt ggcgttttat tattatagtc
    33481 agtcgaagct tggatccggt acctctagaa ttctcgagcg gccgctagcg acatcggatc
    33541 tcccgatccc ctatggtgca ctctcagtac aatctgctct gatgccgcat agttaagcca
    33601 gtatctgctc cctgcttgtg tgttggaggt cgctgagtag tgcgcgagca aaatttaagc
    33661 tacaacaagg caaggcttga ccgacaattg catgaagaat ctgcttaggg ttaggcgttt
    33721 tgcgctgctt cgcgatgtac gggccagata tacgcgttga cattgattat tgactagtta
    33781 ttaatagtaa tcaattacgg ggtcattagt tcatagccca tatatggagt tccgcgttac
    33841 ataacttacg gtaaatggcc cgcctggctg accgcccaac gacccccgcc cattgacgtc
    33901 aataatgacg tatgttccca tagtaacgcc aatagggact ttccattgac gtcaatgggt
    33961 ggagtattta cggtaaactg cccacttggc agtacatcaa gtgtatcata tgccaagtac
    34021 gccccctatt gacgtcaatg acggtaaatg gcccgcctgg cattatgccc agtacatgac
    34081 cttatgggac tttcctactt ggcagtacat ctacgtatta gtcatcgcta ttaccatggt
    34141 gatgcggttt tggcagtaca tcaatgggcg tggatagcgg tttgactcac ggggatttcc
    34201 aagtctccac cccattgacg tcaatgggag tttgttttgg caccaaaatc aacgggactt
    34261 tccaaaatgt cgtaacaact ccgccccatt gacgcaaatg ggcggtaggc gtgtacggtg
    34321 ggaggtctat ataagcagag ctctctggct aactagagaa cccactgctt actggcttat
    34381 cgaaattaat acgactcact atagggagac ccaagctggc tagttaagct atcaacaagt
    34441 ttgtacaaaa aagcaggcta tggctatgtg gatacaggct cagcagctcc agggcgatgc
    34501 ccttcaccag atgcaggcct tgtacggcca gcatttcccc atcgaggtgc gacattattt
    34561 atcacagtgg atcgaaagcc aagcctggga ctcaatagat cttgataatc cacaggagaa
    34621 cattaaggcc acccagctcc tggagggcct ggtgcaggag ctgcagaaga aggcggagca
    34681 ccaggtgggg gaagatgggt ttttgctgaa gatcaagctg gggcactatg ccacacagct
    34741 ccagagcacg tacgaccgct gccccatgga gctggttcgc tgtatccggc acattctgta
    34801 caacgaacag aggctggttc gcgaagccaa caacggcagc tctccagctg gaagtcttgc
    34861 tgacgccatg tcccagaagc accttcagat caaccaaacg tttgaggagc tgcgcctgat
    34921 cacacaggac acggagaacg agctgaagaa gctgcagcag acccaagagt acttcatcat
    34981 ccagtaccag gagagcctgc ggatccaagc tcagtttgcc cagctgggac agctgaaccc
    35041 ccaggagcgc atgagcaggg agacggccct ccagcagaag caagtgtccc tggagacctg
    35101 gctgcagcga gaggcacaga cactgcagca gtaccgagtg gagctggctg agaagcacca
    35161 gaagaccctg cagctgctgc ggaagcagca gaccatcatc ctggacgacg agctgatcca
    35221 gtggaagcgg agacagcagc tggccgggaa cgggggtccc cccgagggca gcctggacgt
    35281 gctgcagtcc tggtgtgaga agctggccga gatcatctgg cagaatcggc agcagatccg
    35341 cagggctgag cacctgtgcc agcagctgcc catcccaggc cccgtggagg agatgctggc
    35401 tgaggtcaac gccaccatca cggacatcat ctcagccctg gtcaccagca cgttcatcat
    35461 cgagaagcag cctcctcagg tcctgaagac ccagaccaag tttgcggcca ctgtgcgcct
    35521 gctggtgggg gggaagctga atgtgcacat gaaccccccg caggtgaagg cgaccatcat
    35581 cagcgagcag caggccaagt ccctgctcaa gaatgagaac acccgcaatg attacagcgg
    35641 cgagatcctg aacaactgtt gcgtcatgga gtaccaccag gccactggca cgctcagcgc
    35701 ccacttcaga aacatgtccc tgaaacgaat caagagatct gaccgccgtg gtgcagagtc
    35761 agtaacggaa gagaagttca cgatcctgtt tgactcacag ttcagcgtcg gtggaaacga
    35821 gctggtcttt caagtcaaga ccttgtcgct cccggtggtg gtgattgttc acggcagcca
    35881 ggacaacaat gccacagcca ctgtcctctg ggacaacgcc tttgcagagc ctggcagggt
    35941 gccatttgcc gtgcctgaca aggtgctgtg gccgcagctg tgtgaagcgc tcaacatgaa
    36001 attcaaggct gaagtacaga gcaaccgggg cttgaccaag gagaacctcg tgttcctggc
    36061 acagaaactg ttcaacatca gcagcaacca cctcgaggac tacaacagca tgtccgtgtc
    36121 ctggtcccag ttcaaccggg agaatttgcc aggacggaat tacactttct ggcagtggtt
    36181 tgatggcgtg atggaagtat tgaaaaaaca tctcaagcct cactggaatg atggggctat
    36241 cctgggtttc gtgaacaagc aacaggccca cgacctgctc atcaacaagc cggacgggac
    36301 cttcctgctg cgcttcagcg actcggaaat cgggggcatc accattgctt ggaagtttga
    36361 ctctcaggag agaatgtttt ggaatctgat gccttttacc actagagact tctctatccg
    36421 gtccctcgct gaccgcctgg gggacctgaa ttacctcata tatgtgtttc ctgatcggcc
    36481 aaaggatgaa gtatattcta agtactacac accggtcccc tgtgagcccg caactgcgaa
    36541 agcagctgac ggatacgtga agccacagat caagcaggtg gtccccgagt ttgcaaatgc
    36601 atccacagat gctgggagtg gcgccaccta catggatcag gctccttccc cagtcgtgtg
    36661 ccctcaggct cactacaaca tgtacccacc caacccggac tccgtccttg ataccgatgg
    36721 ggacttcgat ctggaagaca cgatggacgt ggcgcggcgc gtggaagagc tcttaggccg
    36781 gcccatggac agtcagtgga tccctcacgc acagtcagat tacaaggacg atgacgacaa
    36841 gtgaagcttc tagataagat atccgatcca ccggatctag ataactgatc ataatcagcc
    36901 ataccacatt tgtagaggtt ttacttgctt taaaaaacct cccacacctc cccctgaacc
    36961 tgaaacataa aatgaatgca attgttgttg ttaacttgtt tattgcagct tataatggtt
    37021 acaaataaag caatagcatc acaaatttca caaataaagc atttttttca ctgcattcta
    37081 gttgtggttt gtccaaactc atcaatgtat cttaacgcgg aggtttatcg acgatctgct
    37141 agtgattaat agtaatcaat tacggggtca ttagttcata gcccatatat ggagttccgc
    37201 gttacataac ttacggtaaa tggcccgcct ggctgaccgc ccaacgaccc ccgcccattg
    37261 acgtcaataa tgacgtatgt tcccatagta acgccaatag ggactttcca ttgacgtcaa
    37321 tgggtggagt atttacggta aactgcccac ttggcagtac atcaagtgta tcatatgcca
    37381 agtacgcccc ctattgacgt caatgacggt aaatggcccg cctggcatta tgcccagtac
    37441 atgaccttat gggactttcc tacttggcag tacatctacg tattagtcat cgctattacc
    37501 atggtgatgc ggttttggca gtacatcaat gggcgtggat agcggtttga ctcacgggga
    37561 tttccaagtc tccaccccat tgacgtcaat gggagtttgt tttggcacca aaatcaacgg
    37621 gactttccaa aatgtcgtaa caactccgcc ccattgacgc aaatgggcgg taggcgtgta
    37681 cggtgggagg tctatataag cagagctggt ttagtgaacc gtcagatccg ctagcgctac
    37741 cggtcgccac catggtgagc aagggcgagg agctgttcac cggggtggtg cccatcctgg
    37801 tcgagctgga cggcgacgta aacggccaca agttcagcgt gtccggcgag ggcgagggcg
    37861 atgccaccta cggcaagctg accctgaagt tcatctgcac caccggcaag ctgcccgtgc
    37921 cctggcccac cctcgtgacc accctgacct acggcgtgca gtgcttcagc cgctaccccg
    37981 accacatgaa gcagcacgac ttcttcaagt ccgccatgcc cgaaggctac gtccaggagc
    38041 gcaccatctt cttcaaggac gacggcaact acaagacccg cgccgaggtg aagttcgagg
    38101 gcgacaccct ggtgaaccgc atcgagctga agggcatcga cttcaaggag gacggcaaca
    38161 tcctggggca caagctggag tacaactaca acagccacaa cgtctatatc atggccgaca
    38221 agcagaagaa cggcatcaag gtgaacttca agatccgcca caacatcgag gacggcagcg
    38281 tgcagctcgc cgaccactac cagcagaaca cccccatcgg cgacggcccc gtgctgctgc
    38341 ccgacaacca ctacctgagc acccagtccg ccctgagcaa agaccccaac gagaagcgcg
    38401 atcacatggt cctgctggag ttcgtgaccg ccgccgggat cactctcggc atggacgagc
    38461 tgtacaagta aacccagctt t
//
